>Addgene plasmid #221107 | pRS415-CUP1pr-NFAPoptim | addgene full sequence | sequence record 440010 | Addgene NGS Result
AAAAAAAAAAAAATACAACAAATAAAAAACACTCAATGACCTGACCATTTGATGGAGTTTAAGTCAATAC
CTTCTTGAACCATTTCCCATAATGGTGAAAGTTCCCTCAAGAATTTTACTCTGTCAGAAACGGCCTTAAC
GACGTAGTCGATATGGTGCACTCTCAGTACAATCTGCTCTGATGCCGCATAGTTAAGCCAGCCCCGACAC
CCGCCAACACCCGCTGACGCGCCCTGACGGGCTTGTCTGCTCCCGGCATCCGCTTACAGACAAGCTGTGA
CCGTCTCCGGGAGCTGCATGTGTCAGAGGTTTTCACCGTCATCACCGAAACGCGCGAGACGAAAGGGCCT
CGTGATACGCCTATTTTTATAGGTTAATGTCATGATAATAATGGTTTCTTAGGACGGATCGCTTGCCTGT
AACTTACACGCGCCTCGTATCTTTTAATGATGGAATAATTTGGGAATTTACTCTGTGTTTATTTATTTTT
ATGTTTTGTATTTGGATTTTAGAAAGTAAATAAAGAAGGTAGAAGAGTTACGGAATGAAGAAAAAAAAAT
AAACAAAGGTTTAAAAAATTTCAACAAAAAGCGTACTTTACATATATATTTATTAGACAAGAAAAGCAGA
TTAAATAGATATACATTCGATTAACGATAAGTAAAATGTAAAATCACAGGATTTTCGTGTGTGGTCTTCT
ACACAGACAAGATGAAACAATTCGGCATTAATACCTGAGAGCAGGAAGAGCAAGATAAAAGGTAGTATTT
GTTGGCGATCCCCCTAGAGTCTTTTACATCTTCGGAAAACAAAAACTATTTTTTCTTTAATTTCTTTTTT
TACTTTCTATTTTTAATTTATATATTTATATTAAAAAATTTAAATTATAATTATTTTTATAGCACGTGAT
GAAAAGGACCCAGGTGGCACTTTTCGGGGAAATGTGCGCGGAACCCCTATTTGTTTATTTTTCTAAATAC
ATTCAAATATGTATCCGCTCATGAGACAATAACCCTGATAAATGCTTCAATAATATTGAAAAAGGAAGAG
TATGAGTATTCAACATTTCCGTGTCGCCCTTATTCCCTTTTTTGCGGCATTTTGCCTTCCTGTTTTTGCT
CACCCAGAAACGCTGGTGAAAGTAAAAGATGCTGAAGATCAGTTGGGTGCACGAGTGGGTTACATCGAAC
TGGATCTCAACAGCGGTAAGATCCTTGAGAGTTTTCGCCCCGAAGAACGTTTTCCAATGATGAGCACTTT
TAAAGTTCTGCTATGTGGCGCGGTATTATCCCGTATTGACGCCGGGCAAGAGCAACTCGGTCGCCGCATA
CACTATTCTCAGAATGACTTGGTTGAGTACTCACCAGTCACAGAAAAGCATCTTACGGATGGCATGACAG
TAAGAGAATTATGCAGTGCTGCCATAACCATGAGTGATAACACTGCGGCCAACTTACTTCTGACAACGAT
CGGAGGACCGAAGGAGCTAACCGCTTTTTTGCACAACATGGGGGATCATGTAACTCGCCTTGATCGTTGG
GAACCGGAGCTGAATGAAGCCATACCAAACGACGAGCGTGACACCACGATGCCTGTAGCAATGGCAACAA
CGTTGCGCAAACTATTAACTGGCGAACTACTTACTCTAGCTTCCCGGCAACAATTAATAGACTGGATGGA
GGCGGATAAAGTTGCAGGACCACTTCTGCGCTCGGCCCTTCCGGCTGGCTGGTTTATTGCTGATAAATCT
GGAGCCGGTGAGCGTGGGTCTCGCGGTATCATTGCAGCACTGGGGCCAGATGGTAAGCCCTCCCGTATCG
TAGTTATCTACACGACGGGGAGTCAGGCAACTATGGATGAACGAAATAGACAGATCGCTGAGATAGGTGC
CTCACTGATTAAGCATTGGTAACTGTCAGACCAAGTTTACTCATATATACTTTAGATTGATTTAAAACTT
CATTTTTAATTTAAAAGGATCTAGGTGAAGATCCTTTTTGATAATCTCATGACCAAAATCCCTTAACGTG
AGTTTTCGTTCCACTGAGCGTCAGACCCCGTAGAAAAGATCAAAGGATCTTCTTGAGATCCTTTTTTTCT
GCGCGTAATCTGCTGCTTGCAAACAAAAAAACCACCGCTACCAGCGGTGGTTTGTTTGCCGGATCAAGAG
CTACCAACTCTTTTTCCGAAGGTAACTGGCTTCAGCAGAGCGCAGATACCAAATACTGTTCTTCTAGTGT
AGCCGTAGTTAGGCCACCACTTCAAGAACTCTGTAGCACCGCCTACATACCTCGCTCTGCTAATCCTGTT
ACCAGTGGCTGCTGCCAGTGGCGATAAGTCGTGTCTTACCGGGTTGGACTCAAGACGATAGTTACCGGAT
AAGGCGCAGCGGTCGGGCTGAACGGGGGGTTCGTGCACACAGCCCAGCTTGGAGCGAACGACCTACACCG
AACTGAGATACCTACAGCGTGAGCTATGAGAAAGCGCCACGCTTCCCGAAGGGAGAAAGGCGGACAGGTA
TCCGGTAAGCGGCAGGGTCGGAACAGGAGAGCGCACGAGGGAGCTTCCAGGGGGAAACGCCTGGTATCTT
TATAGTCCTGTCGGGTTTCGCCACCTCTGACTTGAGCGTCGATTTTTGTGATGCTCGTCAGGGGGGCGGA
GCCTATGGAAAAACGCCAGCAACGCGGCCTTTTTACGGTTCCTGGCCTTTTGCTGGCCTTTTGCTCACAT
GTTCTTTCCTGCGTTATCCCCTGATTCTGTGGATAACCGTATTACCGCCTTTGAGTGAGCTGATACCGCT
CGCCGCAGCCGAACGACCGAGCGCAGCGAGTCAGTGAGCGAGGAAGCGGAAGAGCGCCCAATACGCAAAC
CGCCTCTCCCCGCGCGTTGGCCGATTCATTAATGCAGCTGGCACGACAGGTTTCCCGACTGGAAAGCGGG
CAGTGAGCGCAACGCAATTAATGTGAGTTAGCTCACTCATTAGGCACCCCAGGCTTTACACTTTATGCTT
CCGGCTCGTATGTTGTGTGGAATTGTGAGCGGATAACAATTTCACACAGGAAACAGCTATGACCATGATT
ACGCCAAGCGCGCAATTAACCCTCACTAAAGGGAACAAAAGCTGGAGCTCCTAGTTAGAAAAAGACATTT
TTGCTGTCAGTCACTGTCAAGAGATTCTTTTGCTGGCATTTCTTCTAGAAGCAAAAAGAGCGATGCGTCT
TTTCCGCTGAACCGTTCCAGCAAAAAAGACTACCAACGCAATATGGATTGTCAGAATCATATAAAAGAGA
AGCAAATAACTCCTTGTCTTGTATCAATTGCATTATAATATCTTCTTGTTAGTGCAATATCATATAGAAG
TCATCGACTAGTGGATCCATGCAAGCTGTTGTTACTCAAGAACCATCTGTTACTGTTTCTCCAGGTGGTA
CTGTTATCTTGACTTGTGGTTCTGGTACTGGTGCTGTTACTTCTGGTCACTACGCTAACTGGTTCCAACA
AAAGCCAGGTCAAGCTCCAAGAGCTTTGATCTTCGACACTGACAAGAAGTACTCTTGGACTCCAGGTAGA
TTCTCTGGTTCTTTGTTGGGTGCTAAGGCTGCTTTGACTATCTCTGACGCTCAACCAGAAGACGAAGCTG
AATACTACTGTTCTTTGTCTGACGTTGACGGTTACTTGTTCGGTGGTGGTACTCAATTGACTGTTTTGTC
TGGTGGTGGTGGTTCTGGTGGTGGTGGTTCTGGTGGTGGTGGTTCTGGTGGTGGTGGTTCTCAAGCTGTT
GTTACTCAAGAACCATCTGTTACTGTTTCTCCAGGTGGTACTGTTATCTTGACTTGTGGTTCTGGTACTG
GTGCTGTTACTTCTGGTCACTACGCTAACTGGTTCCAACAAAAGCCAGGTCAAGCTCCAAGAGCTTTGAT
CTTCGACACTGACAAGAAGTACTCTTGGACTCCAGGTAGATTCTCTGGTTCTTTGTTGGGTGCTAAGGCT
GCTTTGACTATCTCTGACGCTCAACCAGAAGACGAAGCTGAATACTACTGTTCTTTGTCTGACGTTGACG
GTTACTTGTTCGGTGGTGGTACTCAATTGACTGTTTTGTCTGAGCAGAAGCTGATCAGCGAGGAGGACCT
GGAGCAGAAGCTGATCAGCGAGGAGGACCTGGCGGGTGCGGGTGCGGGTCGCCCCGGGCTGCAGGAATTC
GATATCAAGCTTATCGATACCGTCGACCTCGAGTCATGTAATTAGTTATGTCACGCTTACATTCACGCCC
TCCCCCCACATCCGCTCTAACCGAAAAGGAAGGAGTTAGACAACCTGAAGTCTAGGTCCCTATTTATTTT
TTTATAGTTATGTTAGTATTAAGAACGTTATTTATATTTCAAATTTTTCTTTTTTTTCTGTACAGACGCG
TGTACGCATGTAACATTATACTGAAAACCTTGCTTGAGAAGGTTTTGGGACGCTCGAAGGCTTTAATTTG
CGGCCGGTACCCAATTCGCCCTATAGTGAGTCGTATTACGCGCGCTCACTGGCCGTCGTTTTACAACGTC
GTGACTGGGAAAACCCTGGCGTTACCCAACTTAATCGCCTTGCAGCACATCCCCCTTTCGCCAGCTGGCG
TAATAGCGAAGAGGCCCGCACCGATCGCCCTTCCCAACAGTTGCGCAGCCTGAATGGCGAATGG
[124 nt withheld, positions 4685-4808]
C
[91 nt withheld, positions 4810-4900]
A
[49 nt withheld, positions 4902-4950]
CCTTTGACGTTGGAGTCCACGTTCTTT
[37 nt withheld, positions 4978-5014]
ACCCTATCTCGGTCTATTCTTTTGATTTATAAGGGATTTTGCCGATTTCGGCCTATTGGTTAAAAAATGA
GCTGATTTAACAAAAATTTAACGCGAATTTTAACAAAATATTAACGCTTACAATTTCCTGATGCGGTATT
TTCTCCTTACGCATCTGTGCGGTATTTCACACCGCATATCGACCGGTCGAGGAGAACTTCTAGTATATCT
ACATACCTAATATTATTGCCTTATTAAAAATGGAATCCCAACAATTACATCAAAATCCACATTCTCTTCA
AAATCAATTGTCCTGTACTTCCTTGTTCATGTGTGTTCAAAAACGTTATATTTATAGGATAATTATACTC
TATTTCTCAACAAGTAATTGGTTGTTTGGCCGAGCGGTCTAAGGCGCCTGATTCAAGAAATATCTTGACC
GCAGTTAACTGTGGGAATACTCAGGTATCGTAAGATGCAAGAGTTCGAATCTCTTAGCAACCATTATTTT
TTTCCTCAACATAACGAGAACACACAGGGGCGCTATCGCACAGAATCAAATTCGATGACTGGAAATTTTT
TGTTAATTTCAGAGGTCGCCTGACGCATATACCTTTTTCAACTGAAAAATTGGGAGAAAAAGGAAAGGTG
AGAGCGCCGGAACCGGCTTTTCATATAGAATAGAGAAGCGTTCATGACTAAATGCTTGCATCACAATACT
TGAAGTTGACAATATTATTTAAGGACCTATTGTTTTTTCCAATAGGTGGTTAGCAATCGTCTTACTTTCT
AACTTTTCTTACCTTTTACATTTCAGCAATATATATATATATATTTCAAGGATATACCATTCTAATGTCT
GCCCCTAAGAAGATCGTCGTTTTGCCAGGTGACCACGTTGGTCAAGAAATCACAGCCGAAGCCATTAAGG
TTCTTAAAGCTATTTCTGATGTTCGTTCCAATGTCAAGTTCGATTTCGAAAATCATTTAATTGGTGGTGC
TGCTATCGATGCTACAGGTGTTCCACTTCCAGATGAGGCGCTGGAAGCCTCCAAGAAGGCTGATGCCGTT
TTGTTAGGTGCTGTGGGTGGTCCTAAATGGGGTACCGGTAGTGTTAGACCTGAACAAGGTTTACTAAAAA
TCCGTAAAGAACTTCAATTGTACGCCAACTTAAGACCATGTAACTTTGCATCCGACTCTCTTTTAGACTT
ATCTCCAATCAAGCCACAATTTGCTAAAGGTACTGACTTCGTTGTTGTCAGAGAATTAGTGGGAGGTATT
TACTTTGGTAAGAGAAAGGAAGACGATGGTGATGGTGTCGCTTGGGATAGTGAACAATACACCGTTCCAG
AAGTGCAAAGAATCACAAGAATGGCCGCTTTCATGGCCCTACAACATGAGCCACCATTGCCTATTTGGTC
CTTGGATAAAGCTAATGTTTTGGCCTCTTCAAGATTATGGAGAAAAACTGTGGAGGAAACCATCAAGAAC
GAATTCCCTACATTGAAGGTTCAACATCAATTGATTGATTCTGCCGCCATGATCCTAGTTAAGAACCCAA
CCCACCTAAATGGTATTATAATCACCAGCAACATGTTTGGTGATATCATCTCCGATGAAGCCTCCGTTAT
CCCAGGTTCCTTGGGTTTGTTGCCATCTGCGTCCTTGGCCTCTTTGCCAGACAAGAACACCGCATTTGGT
TTGTACGAACCATGCCACGGTTCTGCTCCAGATTTGCCAAAGAATAAGGTCAACCCTATCGCCACTATCT
TGTCTGCTGCAATGATGTTGAAATTGTCATTGAACTTGCCTGAAGAAGGTAAGGCCATTGAAGATGCAGT
TAAAAAGGTTTTGGATGCAGGTATCAGAACTGGTGATTTAGGTGGTTCCAACAGTACCACCGAAGTCGGT
GATGCTGTCGCCGAAGAAGTTAAGAAAATCCTTGCTTAAAAAGATTCTCTTTTTTTATGATATTTGTACA
TAAACTTTATAAATGAAATTCATAATAGAAACGACACGAAATTACAAAATGGAATATGTTCATAGGGTAG
ACGAAACTATATACGCAATCTACATACATTTATCAAGAAGGAGAAAAAGGAGGATGTAAAGGAATACAGG
TAAGCAAATTGATACTAATGGCTCAACGTGATAAGGAAAAAGAATTGCACTTTAACATTAATATTGACAA
GGAGGAGGGCACCACACAAAAAGTTAGGTGTAACAGAAAATCATGAAACTATGATTCCTAATTTATATAT
TGGAGGATTTTCTCT
Features (pLannotate 1.2.2; 24 found; start..end, strand, type, name):
     36..152     -  CDS            NFS1 (fragment): NFS1_YEAST - Also known as SPL1 From Saccharomyces cerevisiae (strain ATCC 204508 / S288c) (Baker's yeast).
    151..201     -  misc_feature   bom (fragment): basis of mobility region from pBR322
    303..338     -  CDS            rop (fragment): Rop protein, which maintains plasmids at low copy number; rop
    407..910     -  misc_feature   CEN/ARS: S. cerevisiae CEN6 centromere fused to an autonomously replicating sequence
    947..1051    +  promoter       AmpR promoter: bla
   1052..1912    +  CDS            AmpR: β-lactamase; bla; confers resistance to ampicillin, carbenicillin, and related antibiotics
   2083..2671    +  rep_origin     ori: high-copy-number ColE1/pMB1/pBR322/pUC origin of replication
   2854..2946    +  CDS            lacI (fragment): lac repressor; lacI; The lac repressor binds to the lac operator to inhibit transcription in E. coli. This inhibition can be relieved by adding lactose or isopropyl-β-D-thiogalactopyranoside (IPTG).
   2959..2980    +  protein_bind   CAP binding site: CAP binding activates transcription in the presence of cAMP. E. coli catabolite activator protein
   2995..3025    +  promoter       lac promoter: promoter for the E. coli lac operon
   3033..3049    +  protein_bind   lac operator: The lac repressor binds to the lac operator to inhibit transcription in E. coli. This inhibition can be relieved by adding lactose or isopropyl-β-D-thiogalactopyranoside (IPTG). lac repressor encoded by lacI
   3094..3112    +  promoter       T3 promoter: promoter for bacteriophage T3 RNA polymerase
   3131..3365    +  promoter       CUP1 promoter: S. cerevisiae CUP1; inducible metallothionein promoter, regulated by Cu2+
   3382..3708    +  CDS            LV1C_MOUSE: Experimental evidence at protein level: Swiss-Prot protein existence level 1. From Mus musculus (Mouse).
   3772..4098    +  CDS            LV1C_MOUSE: Experimental evidence at protein level: Swiss-Prot protein existence level 1. From Mus musculus (Mouse).
   4182..4233    +  misc_feature   MCS (fragment): pBluescript multiple cloning site
   4234..4481    +  terminator     CYC1 terminator: S. cerevisiae CYC1; transcription terminator for CYC1
   4500..4518    -  promoter       T7 promoter: promoter for bacteriophage T7 RNA polymerase
   4526..4681    +  CDS            lacZα (fragment): LacZα fragment of β-galactosidase; lacZ fragment
   4685..5113    +  rep_origin     f1 ori (sequence partly withheld): f1 bacteriophage origin of replication; arrow indicates direction of (+) strand synthesis
   5141..5193    -  misc_feature   bom (fragment): basis of mobility region from pBR322
   5224..5301    +  CDS            YO192_YEAST (fragment): Experimental evidence at protein level: Swiss-Prot protein existence level 1. From Saccharomyces cerevisiae (strain ATCC 204508 / S288c) (Baker's yeast).
   5441..5848    +  promoter       LEU2 promoter: S. cerevisiae LEU2
   5849..6943    +  CDS            LEU2: 3-isopropylmalate dehydrogenase, required for leucine biosynthesis; S. cerevisiae LEU2; yeast auxotrophic marker
