[The description below was written by a language model from this plasmid's Addgene catalogue record and pLannotate feature annotations shown in this document.]
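Description:
pRS415-CUP1pr-NFAPoptim is a yeast–E. coli shuttle vector built on the pRS415 centromeric backbone and supplied as an empty tagging vector. It has no gene of interest; it provides a cassette for fusing a fluorogen-activating protein (FAP) to the N-terminus of a protein expressed in Saccharomyces cerevisiae. In yeast it is maintained through a CEN6/ARS element, which gives stable, low-copy, chromosome-like segregation, and it is selected by the LEU2 auxotrophic marker under its own promoter. In bacteria it replicates from a ColE1/pUC-type origin with ampicillin resistance (bla). An f1 origin and remnants of the pBluescript lac/lacZα region with flanking T3 and T7 promoters are also carried over from the parent vector.

The expression cassette is driven by the copper-inducible CUP1 metallothionein promoter and ends at the CYC1 terminator. Between them lies the yeast-optimized FAP coding sequence, which the depositor describes as a FAPoptim-MYC-linker unit, carrying a 2xMYC epitope, cloned into the BamHI and SmaI sites. The annotation software did not label the MYC tag or the linker. It detected two tandem segments resembling a mouse immunoglobulin lambda light-chain variable region, consistent with FAPs being antibody-fragment-derived proteins that become fluorescent only on binding a cognate fluorogen dye. A remnant of the multiple cloning site sits downstream of the tag and upstream of the terminator, where an open reading frame can be inserted in frame to produce a FAP-MYC-linker-protein fusion. The associated work concerns optimizing the FAP tag for quantitative protein trafficking and colocalization studies in budding yeast.
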