Addgene plasmid #221107: pRS415-CUP1pr-NFAPoptim
Purpose: (Empty Backbone) FAP insert for N-terminally tagging genes of interest (optimized FAP for yeast expression + 2xMYC tag)
Depositing lab: Allyson O’Donnell. Depositing organization: University of Pittsburgh (University, School of Medicine, and Cancer Institute). Publication: Optimization of the fluorogen-activating protein tag for quantitative protein trafficking and colocalization studies in S. cerevisiae. Oppenheimer KG, Hager NA, McAtee CK, Filiztekin E, Shang C, Warnick JA, Bruchez MP, Brodsky JL, Prosser DC, Kwiatkowski AV, O'Donnell AF. Mol Biol Cell. 2024 Jul 1;35(7):mr5. doi: 10.1091/mbc.E24-04-0174. Epub 2024 May 29. PubMed 38809589.
Backbone
  Vector backbone: pRS415
  Vector type: Yeast Expression
  Selectable markers: LEU2
Growth in bacteria
  Bacterial resistance: Ampicillin, 100 μg/mL
  Growth temperature: 37°C
  Growth strain: DH5alpha
  Copy number: Low Copy
Gene/Insert
  Gene/Insert name: None
Terms and licenses: Academic/Nonprofit Terms; Industry Terms: Not Available to Industry
Depositor comments: The FAPoptim-MYC-Linker sequence was cloned into the BamHI and SmaI sites of the pRS415-CUP1pr plasmid.
How to cite: pRS415-CUP1pr-NFAPoptim was a gift from Allyson O’Donnell (Addgene plasmid # 221107 ; http://n2t.net/addgene:221107 ; RRID:Addgene_221107)
